Addgene plasmid #32453: pEGFP-N1-CaMKKbeta
Depositing lab: Anthony Means. Depositing organization: Duke University. Publication: Ca2+/Calmodulin-dependent Protein Kinase Kinase {beta} Is Regulated by Multisite Phosphorylation. Green MF, Scott JW, Steel R, Oakhill JS, Kemp BE, Means AR. J Biol Chem. 2011 Aug 12;286(32):28066-79. Epub 2011 Jun 13. 10.1074/jbc.M111.251504 PubMed 21669867.
Backbone
  Vector backbone: pEGFP-N1
  Backbone manufacturer: Clontech
  Backbone size w/o insert (bp): 4700
  Modifications to backbone: FLAG tag added into NheI site by cutting and inserting linker with FLAG tag and NheI overhangs. Second NheI site removed by site-directed mutagenesis.
  Vector type: Mammalian Expression
  Selectable markers: Neomycin (select with G418)
Growth in bacteria
  Bacterial resistance: Kanamycin, 50 μg/mL
  Growth temperature: 37°C
  Growth strain: DH5alpha
  Copy number: Unknown
Gene/Insert
  Gene/Insert name: Calcium/Calmodulin dependent protein kinase kinase beta (alt names: CaMKKbeta; CaMKK2)
  Species: M. musculus (mouse)
  GenBank ID: NM_145358.1
  Entrez Gene: Camkk2 (a.k.a. 6330570N16Rik, AW061083, mKIAA0787)
  Promoter: CMV
  Tag / fusion protein: GFP (C terminal on backbone); FLAG (N terminal on insert)
  Cloning method: Restriction Enzyme; 5′ cloning site NheI (not destroyed); 3′ cloning site SalI (not destroyed)
  Sequencing primers: 5′ CMV
Terms and licenses: Academic/Nonprofit Terms; Industry Terms: Not Available to Industry
Depositor comments: A W374C mutation is also present in the pEGFP-N1-CaMKKbeta constructs that were used in this publication.
How to cite: pEGFP-N1-CaMKKbeta was a gift from Anthony Means (Addgene plasmid # 32453 ; http://n2t.net/addgene:32453 ; RRID:Addgene_32453)
