[The description below was written by a language model from this plasmid's Addgene catalogue record and pLannotate feature annotations shown in this document.]
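Description:
pEGFP-N1-CaMKKbeta is a mammalian expression plasmid built on the Clontech pEGFP-N1 backbone, carrying mouse calcium/calmodulin-dependent protein kinase kinase beta (Camkk2, also called CaMKK2) as a doubly tagged fusion protein. The sequenced record is about 6.3 kb. Expression is driven by the human cytomegalovirus immediate early enhancer and promoter. The backbone was modified by inserting a FLAG-encoding linker into the NheI site, with the resulting second NheI site removed by site-directed mutagenesis. The kinase coding sequence was then cloned between NheI and SalI, so the transcript encodes an N-terminal FLAG epitope, CaMKKbeta, a short stretch of residual multiple cloning site, and in-frame C-terminal EGFP, terminated by the SV40 polyadenylation signal. The depositor notes that a W374C mutation is present in the kinase in the constructs used in the associated study.

The plasmid is propagated in E. coli through a high-copy ColE1/pUC-type origin and also carries an f1 origin for single-stranded DNA production. A single Tn5 aminoglycoside phosphotransferase gene (NeoR/KanR) serves both hosts. A bacterial promoter gives kanamycin resistance in E. coli, while the SV40 enhancer/early promoter and the HSV TK polyadenylation signal allow G418 selection of stably transfected mammalian cells. The small large T antigen, ble and bGH poly(A) fragments in the annotation are partial matches to backbone sequence, not functional elements.

The construct suits transient or stable expression of CaMKKbeta in mammalian cells. EGFP fluorescence can report expression and localisation, and the FLAG tag allows immunodetection or immunoprecipitation. It was deposited with a study of how multisite phosphorylation regulates CaMKKbeta.
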