Features (pLannotate 1.2.2; 16 found; start..end, strand, type, name):
     61..364     +  enhancer       CMV enhancer: human cytomegalovirus immediate early enhancer
    365..568     +  promoter       CMV promoter: human cytomegalovirus (CMV) immediate early promoter
    603..622     +  CDS            FLAG (fragment): FLAG® epitope tag, followed by an enterokinase cleavage site
    630..2231    +  CDS            Camkk2 (fragment): KKCC2_MOUSE - Also known as Kiaa0787. Experimental evidence at protein level: Swiss-Prot protein existence level 1. Calcium/calmodulin-dependent protein kinase belonging to a proposed calcium-triggered signaling cascade involved in a number of cellular processes. Phosphorylates CAMK1, CAMK4 and CAMK1D (By similarity). Efficiently phosphorylates 5'-AMP-activated protein kinase (AMPK) trimer, including that consisting of PRKAA1, PRKAB1 and PRKAG1. This phosphorylation is stimulated in response to Ca(2+) signals (By similarity). May play a role in neurite growth. Isoform 2 may promote neurite elo
   2250..2279    +  misc_feature   MCS (fragment): multiple cloning site
   2292..3011    +  CDS            EGFP: the original enhanced GFP (Yang et al., 1996) mammalian codon-optimized
   3028..3111    +  CDS            large T antigen (fragment): large T antigen from SV40 (simian virus 40)
   3134..3255    +  polyA_signal   SV40 poly(A) signal: SV40 polyadenylation signal
   3289..3717    -  rep_origin     f1 ori (sequence partly withheld): f1 bacteriophage origin of replication; arrow indicates direction of (+) strand synthesis
   3744..3848    +  promoter       AmpR promoter: bla
   3850..4207    +  promoter       SV40 promoter: SV40 enhancer and early promoter
   4242..5036    +  CDS            NeoR/KanR: aminoglycoside phosphotransferase from Tn5; aph(3')-II (or nptII); confers resistance to neomycin, kanamycin, and G418 (Geneticin®)
   5057..5209    +  CDS            ble (fragment): BLE_KLEPN - Experimental evidence at protein level: Swiss-Prot protein existence level 1. Binding protein with a strong affinity to the bleomycin family of antibiotics. Binds to CL990; an antimitotic-antibiotic compound. From Klebsiella pneumoniae.
   5268..5315    +  polyA_signal   HSV TK poly(A) signal: herpes simplex virus thymidine kinase polyadenylation signal (Cole and Stacy, 1985)
   5406..5422    -  polyA_signal   bGH poly(A) signal (fragment): bovine growth hormone polyadenylation signal
   5644..6232    +  rep_origin     ori: high-copy-number ColE1/pMB1/pBR322/pUC origin of replication
>Addgene plasmid #32453 | pEGFP-N1-CaMKKbeta | addgene full sequence | sequence record 257444 | Addgene NGS Result
TAGTTATTAATAGTAATCAATTACGGGGTCATTAGTTCATAGCCCATATATGGAGTTCCGCGTTACATAA
CTTACGGTAAATGGCCCGCCTGGCTGACCGCCCAACGACCCCCGCCCATTGACGTCAATAATGACGTATG
TTCCCATAGTAACGCCAATAGGGACTTTCCATTGACGTCAATGGGTGGAGTATTTACGGTAAACTGCCCA
CTTGGCAGTACATCAAGTGTATCATATGCCAAGTACGCCCCCTATTGACGTCAATGACGGTAAATGGCCC
GCCTGGCATTATGCCCAGTACATGACCTTATGGGACTTTCCTACTTGGCAGTACATCTACGTATTAGTCA
TCGCTATTACCATGGTGATGCGGTTTTGGCAGTACATCAATGGGCGTGGATAGCGGTTTGACTCACGGGG
ATTTCCAAGTCTCCACCCCATTGACGTCAATGGGAGTTTGTTTTGGCACCAAAATCAACGGGACTTTCCA
AAATGTCGTAACAACTCCGCCCCATTGACGCAAATGGGCGGTAGGCGTGTACGGTGGGAGGTCTATATAA
GCAGAGCTGGTTTAGTGAACCGTCAGATCCGCTAGCATGGACTACAAGGACGACGATGACAAAGCTAGCT
CATCATGTGTCTCTAGCCAGCCCACCAGCGACCGGGTGGCCCCCCAGGATGAGCTGGGAAGTGGGGGTGG
CAGCCGGGAAGGCCAGAAGCCCTGTGAGGCACTGCGGGGACTCTCATCCTTAAGTATCCACTTGGGCATG
GAATCCTTCATCGTGGTCACCGAGTGTGAGCCAGGCCGGGGTGTGGACCTCAACCTGGCCAGAGACCAGC
CTCCGGAGGCCGATGGCCAGGAACTCCCCCTCGAAGCCTCGGACCCTGAGTCCCGGTCCCCGCTTTCTGG
TCGCAAGATGTCCCTGCAGGAGCCGTCCCAGGGCGGGCCGGCATCCAGCAGCAACAGCCTGGACATGAAT
GGACGCTGCATCTGCCCATCCCTGTCCTACTCACCAGCCAGCTCCCCACAGTCCTCTCCCCGGATGCCCC
GGCGGCCCACAGTAGAGTCACACCACGTCTCCATTACCGGTTTGCAGGACTGCGTGCAGCTGAATCAGTA
CACCCTGAAGGATGAAATTGGAAAGGGCTCCTATGGTGTTGTCAAGCTGGCCTACAATGAAAATGACAAT
ACTTATTACGCAATGAAAGTGCTGTCCAAAAAGAAGCTGATCCGACAGGCTGGCTTCCCACGTCGCCCCC
CACCACGAGGAGCTCGCCCAGCCCCAGGGGGCTGCATCCAGCCCAGGGGCCCCATCGAGCAAGTGTACCA
GGAGATTGCTATCCTCAAAAAGCTGGATCATCCCAACGTGGTGAAGCTGGTAGAGGTCCTGGATGACCCT
AATGAGGACCATCTGTACATGGTGTTTGAGTTGGTGAACCAAGGGCCTGTAATGGAAGTGCCCACCCTCA
AGCCACTGTCCGAAGACCAGGCCCGCTTCTACTTCCAGGATCTGATCAAAGGCATAGAGTACTTGCATTA
CCAGAAGATCATCCATCGGGACATCAAACCTTCCAACCTCCTGGTGGGGGAAGACGGGCACATCAAGATT
GCCGACTTCGGTGTAAGCAACGAGTTCAAGGGCAGCGACGCCTTGCTGTCTAACACCGTGGGCACACCTG
CCTTCATGGCACCCGAGTCGCTCTCAGAGACCCGCAAGATCTTCTCCGGAAAGGCGTTGGATGTTTGTGC
CATGGGTGTGACGCTGTACTGCTTTGTCTTTGGCCAGTGCCCTTTCATGGATGAACGAATCATGTGTTTG
CACAGTAAGATCAAGAGTCAGGCCCTGGAGTTTCCCGACCAGCCCGATATAGCCGAAGACTTGAAAGATC
TGATCACTCGGATGTTGGACAAAAATCCAGAGTCCAGGATTGTGGTGCCTGAAATCAAGCTGCACCCTTG
GGTTACGAGGCACGGGGCCGAGCCATTGCCGTCGGAGGACGAGAACTGCACACTGGTCGAGGTGACCGAA
GAGGAGGTCGAGAATTCAGTCAAACACATTCCCAGCCTGGCAACTGTGATCCTGGTAAAGACCATGATTC
GAAAGCGCTCATTCGGGAACCCGTTCGAAGGTAGCCGCCGGGAGGAACGTTCCCTGTCAGCGCCTGGAAA
CCTGCTCACGAAGCAAGGCAGCGAAGACAGCCCCCGGGGCCCAGAGCCGGCCCCTGTGGGGGAGGAGGAA
GTGCTCTTGGCAGTCGACGGTACCGCGGGCCCGGGATCCACCGGTCGCCACATGGTGAGCAAGGGCGAGG
AGCTGTTCACCGGGGTGGTGCCCATCCTGGTCGAGCTGGACGGCGACGTAAACGGCCACAAGTTCAGCGT
GTCCGGCGAGGGCGAGGGCGATGCCACCTACGGCAAGCTGACCCTGAAGTTCATCTGCACCACCGGCAAG
CTGCCCGTGCCCTGGCCCACCCTCGTGACCACCCTGACCTACGGCGTGCAGTGCTTCAGCCGCTACCCCG
ACCACATGAAGCAGCACGACTTCTTCAAGTCCGCCATGCCCGAAGGCTACGTCCAGGAGCGCACCATCTT
CTTCAAGGACGACGGCAACTACAAGACCCGCGCCGAGGTGAAGTTCGAGGGCGACACCCTGGTGAACCGC
ATCGAGCTGAAGGGCATCGACTTCAAGGAGGACGGCAACATCCTGGGGCACAAGCTGGAGTACAACTACA
ACAGCCACAACGTCTATATCATGGCCGACAAGCAGAAGAACGGCATCAAGGTGAACTTCAAGATCCGCCA
CAACATCGAGGACGGCAGCGTGCAGCTCGCCGACCACTACCAGCAGAACACCCCCATCGGCGACGGCCCC
GTGCTGCTGCCCGACAACCACTACCTGAGCACCCAGTCCGCCCTGAGCAAAGACCCCAACGAGAAGCGCG
ATCACATGGTCCTGCTGGAGTTCGTGACCGCCGCCGGGATCACTCTCGGCATGGACGAGCTGTACAAGTA
AAGCGGCCGCGACTCTAGATCATAATCAGCCATACCACATTTGTAGAGGTTTTACTTGCTTTAAAAAACC
TCCCACACCTCCCCCTGAACCTGAAACATAAAATGAATGCAATTGTTGTTGTTAACTTGTTTATTGCAGC
TTATAATGGTTACAAATAAAGCAATAGCATCACAAATTTCACAAATAAAGCATTTTTTTCACTGCATTCT
AGTTGTGGTTTGTCCAAACTCATCAATGTATCTTAAGGCGTAAATTGTAAGCGTTAATATTTTGTTAAAA
TTCGCGTTAAATTTTTGTTAAATCAGCTCATTTTTTAACCAATAGGCCGAAATCGGCAAAATCCCTTATA
AATCAAAAGAATAGACCGAGATAGGGT
[37 nt withheld, positions 3388-3424]
AAAGAACGTGGACTCCAACGTCAAAGG
[49 nt withheld, positions 3452-3500]
T
[91 nt withheld, positions 3502-3592]
G
[124 nt withheld, positions 3594-3717]
CAGGTGGCACTTTTCGGGGAAATGTGCGCGGAACCCCTATTTGTTTATTTTTCTAAATACATTCAAATAT
GTATCCGCTCATGAGACAATAACCCTGATAAATGCTTCAATAATATTGAAAAAGGAAGAGTCCTGAGGCG
GAAAGAACCAGCTGTGGAATGTGTGTCAGTTAGGGTGTGGAAAGTCCCCAGGCTCCCCAGCAGGCAGAAG
TATGCAAAGCATGCATCTCAATTAGTCAGCAACCAGGTGTGGAAAGTCCCCAGGCTCCCCAGCAGGCAGA
AGTATGCAAAGCATGCATCTCAATTAGTCAGCAACCATAGTCCCGCCCCTAACTCCGCCCATCCCGCCCC
TAACTCCGCCCAGTTCCGCCCATTCTCCGCCCCATGGCTGACTAATTTTTTTTATTTATGCAGAGGCCGA
GGCCGCCTCGGCCTCTGAGCTATTCCAGAAGTAGTGAGGAGGCTTTTTTGGAGGCCTAGGCTTTTGCAAA
GATCGATCAAGAGACAGGATGAGGATCGTTTCGCATGATTGAACAAGATGGATTGCACGCAGGTTCTCCG
GCCGCTTGGGTGGAGAGGCTATTCGGCTATGACTGGGCACAACAGACAATCGGCTGCTCTGATGCCGCCG
TGTTCCGGCTGTCAGCGCAGGGGCGCCCGGTTCTTTTTGTCAAGACCGACCTGTCCGGTGCCCTGAATGA
ACTGCAAGACGAGGCAGCGCGGCTATCGTGGCTGGCCACGACGGGCGTTCCTTGCGCAGCTGTGCTCGAC
GTTGTCACTGAAGCGGGAAGGGACTGGCTGCTATTGGGCGAAGTGCCGGGGCAGGATCTCCTGTCATCTC
ACCTTGCTCCTGCCGAGAAAGTATCCATCATGGCTGATGCAATGCGGCGGCTGCATACGCTTGATCCGGC
TACCTGCCCATTCGACCACCAAGCGAAACATCGCATCGAGCGAGCACGTACTCGGATGGAAGCCGGTCTT
GTCGATCAGGATGATCTGGACGAAGAGCATCAGGGGCTCGCGCCAGCCGAACTGTTCGCCAGGCTCAAGG
CGAGCATGCCCGACGGCGAGGATCTCGTCGTGACCCATGGCGATGCCTGCTTGCCGAATATCATGGTGGA
AAATGGCCGCTTTTCTGGATTCATCGACTGTGGCCGGCTGGGTGTGGCGGACCGCTATCAGGACATAGCG
TTGGCTACCCGTGATATTGCTGAAGAGCTTGGCGGCGAATGGGCTGACCGCTTCCTCGTGCTTTACGGTA
TCGCCGCTCCCGATTCGCAGCGCATCGCCTTCTATCGCCTTCTTGACGAGTTCTTCTGAGCGGGACTCTG
GGGTTCGAAATGACCGACCAAGCGACGCCCAACCTGCCATCACGAGATTTCGATTCCACCGCCGCCTTCT
ATGAAAGGTTGGGCTTCGGAATCGTTTTCCGGGACGCCGGCTGGATGATCCTCCAGCGCGGGGATCTCAT
GCTGGAGTTCTTCGCCCACCCTAGGGGGAGGCTAACTGAAACACGGAAGGAGACAATACCGGAAGGAACC
CGCGCTATGACGGCAATAAAAAGACAGAATAAAACGCACGGTGTTGGGTCGTTTGTTCATAAACGCGGGG
TTCGGTCCCAGGGCTGGCACTCTGTCGATACCCCACCGAGACCCCATTGGGGCCAATACGCCCGCGTTTC
TTCCTTTTCCCCACCCCACCCCCCAAGTTCGGGTGAAGGCCCAGGGCTCGCAGCCAACGTCGGGGCGGCA
GGCCCTGCCATAGCCTCAGGTTACTCATATATACTTTAGATTGATTTAAAACTTCATTTTTAATTTAAAA
GGATCTAGGTGAAGATCCTTTTTGATAATCTCATGACCAAAATCCCTTAACGTGAGTTTTCGTTCCACTG
AGCGTCAGACCCCGTAGAAAAGATCAAAGGATCTTCTTGAGATCCTTTTTTTCTGCGCGTAATCTGCTGC
TTGCAAACAAAAAAACCACCGCTACCAGCGGTGGTTTGTTTGCCGGATCAAGAGCTACCAACTCTTTTTC
CGAAGGTAACTGGCTTCAGCAGAGCGCAGATACCAAATACTGTTCTTCTAGTGTAGCCGTAGTTAGGCCA
CCACTTCAAGAACTCTGTAGCACCGCCTACATACCTCGCTCTGCTAATCCTGTTACCAGTGGCTGCTGCC
AGTGGCGATAAGTCGTGTCTTACCGGGTTGGACTCAAGACGATAGTTACCGGATAAGGCGCAGCGGTCGG
GCTGAACGGGGGGTTCGTGCACACAGCCCAGCTTGGAGCGAACGACCTACACCGAACTGAGATACCTACA
GCGTGAGCTATGAGAAAGCGCCACGCTTCCCGAAGGGAGAAAGGCGGACAGGTATCCGGTAAGCGGCAGG
GTCGGAACAGGAGAGCGCACGAGGGAGCTTCCAGGGGGAAACGCCTGGTATCTTTATAGTCCTGTCGGGT
TTCGCCACCTCTGACTTGAGCGTCGATTTTTGTGATGCTCGTCAGGGGGGCGGAGCCTATGGAAAAACGC
CAGCAACGCGGCCTTTTTACGGTTCCTGGCCTTTTGCTGGCCTTTTGCTCACATGTTCTTTCCTGCGTTA
TCCCCTGATTCTGTGGATAACCGTATTACCGCCATGCAT
