>Addgene plasmid #32453 | pEGFP-N1-CaMKKbeta | addgene partial sequence | sequence record 43344 | CMV-F 5'-CGCAAATGGGCGGTAGGCGTG-3'
CCGTCAGATCCGCTAGCATGGACTACAAGGACGACGATGACAAAGCTAGCTCATCATGTGTCTCTAGCCA
GCCCACCAGCGACCGGGTGGCCCCCCAGGATGAGCTGGGAAGTGGGGGTGGCAGCCGGGAAGGCCAGAAG
CCCTGTGAGGCACTGCGGGGACTCTCATCCTTAAGTATCCACTTGGGCATGGAATCCTTCATCGTGGTCA
CCGAGTGTGAGCCAGGCCGGGGTGTGGACCTCAACCTGGCCAGAGACCAGCCTCCGGAGGCCGATGGCCA
GGAACTCCCCCTCGAAGCCTCGGACCCTGAGTCCCGGTCCCCGCTTTCTGGTCGCAAGATGTCCCTGCAG
GAGCCGTCCCAGGGCGGGCCGGCATCCAGCAGCAACAGCCTGGACATGAATGGACGCTGCATCTGCCCAT
CCCTGTCCTACTCACCAGCCAGCTCCCCACAGTCCTCTCCCCGGATGCCCCGGCGGCCCACAGTAGAGTC
ACACCACGTCTCCATTACCGGTTTGCAGGACTGCGTGCAGCTGAATCAGTACACCCTGAAGGATGAAATT
GGAAAGGGCTCCTATGGTGTTGTCAAGCTGGCCTACAATGAAAATGACAATACTTATTACGCAATGAAAG
TGCTGTCCAAAAAGAAGCTGATCCGACAGGCTGGCTTCCCACGTCGCCCCCCACCACGAGGAGCTCGCCC
AGCCCCAGGGGGCTGCATCCAGCCCAGGGGCCCCATCGAGCAAGTGTACCAGGAGATTGCTATCCTCAAA
AAGCTGGATCATCCCAACGTGGTGAAGCTGGTAGAGGTCCTGGATGACCCTAATGAGGACCATCTGTACA
TGGTGTTTGAGTTGGTGAACC
