>Addgene plasmid #32453 | pEGFP-N1-CaMKKbeta | addgene partial sequence | sequence record 43346 | EGFP-N 5'-CGTCGCCGTCCAGCTCGACCAG-3'
GCTCTCGCCCTTGCTACCATGTGGCGACCGGTGGATCCCGGGCCCGCGGTACCGTCGACTGCCAAGAGCA
CTTCCTCCTCCCCCACAGGGGCCGGCTCTGGGCCCCGGGGGCTGTCTTCGCTGCCTTGCTTCGTGAGCAG
GTTTCCAGGCGCTGACAGGGAACGTTCCTCCCGGCGGCTACCTTCGAACGGGTTCCCGAATGAGCGCTTT
CGAATCATGGTCTTTACCAGGATCACAGTTGCCAGGCTGGGAATGTGTTTGACTGAATTCTCGACCTCCT
CTTCGGTCACCTCGACCAGTGTGCAGTTCTCGTCCTCCGACGGCAATGGCTCGGCCCCGTGCCTCGTAAC
CCAAGGGTGCAGCTTGATTTCAGGCACCACAATCCTGGACTCTGGATTTTTGTCCAACATCCGAGTGATC
AGATCTTTCAAGTCTTCGGCTATATCGGGCTGGTCGGGAAACTCCAGGGCCTGACTCTTGATCTTACTGT
GCAAACACATGATTCGTTCATCCATGAAAGGGCACTGGCCAAAGACAAAGCAGTACAGCGTCACACCCAT
GGCACAAACATCCAACGCCTTTCCGGAGAAGATCTTGCGGGTCTCTGAGAGCGACTCGGGTGCCATGAAG
GCAGGTGTGCCCACGGTGTTAGACAGCAAGGCGTCGCTGCCCTTGAACTCGTTGCTTACACCGAAGTCGG
CAATCTTGATGTGCCCGTCTTCCCCCACCAGGAGGTTGGAAGGTTTGATGTCCCGATGGATGATCTTCTG
GTAATGCAAGTACTCTATGCCTTTGATCAGATCCTGGAAGTAGAAGCGGGCCTGGTCTTCGGACAGTGGC
TTGAGGGTGGGCACTTCCATTACAGGCCCTTGGTTCACCAACTCAAACACCATGTACAGATGGTCCTCAT
TA
